Addgene plasmid #67294: 1000.pCCLsin.cPPT.hPGK.Brn2.WPRE
Purpose: Induce human iN conversion from fibroblast
Depositing lab: Malin Parmar. Depositing organization: Lund University. Publication: Direct neural conversion from human fibroblasts using self-regulating and nonintegrating viral vectors. Lau S, Rylander Ottosson D, Jakobsson J, Parmar M. Cell Rep. 2014 Dec 11;9(5):1673-80. doi: 10.1016/j.celrep.2014.11.017. Epub 2014 Dec 4. PubMed 25482564.
Backbone
  Vector backbone: pCCL-cppt-PGK-WPRE
  Backbone size w/o insert (bp): 7041
  Vector type: Mammalian Expression, Lentiviral
Growth in bacteria
  Bacterial resistance: Ampicillin, 100 μg/mL
  Growth temperature: 37°C
  Growth strain: Stbl3
  Copy number: Unknown
Gene/Insert
  Gene/Insert name: Brn2 (alt name: Pou3f2)
  Species: M. musculus (mouse)
  Insert size (bp): 1369
  Entrez Gene: Pou3f2 (a.k.a. 9430075J19Rik, A230098E07Rik, Brn-2, Brn2, OTF-7, Otf7, oct-7)
  Promoter: PGK
  Cloning method: Restriction Enzyme; 5′ cloning site NheI (not destroyed); 3′ cloning site SalI (not destroyed)
  Sequencing primers: 5′ ggagcgcacgtcgg; 3′ cagcaaccaggatttatacaagg
Terms and licenses: Academic/Nonprofit Terms; Industry Terms: Not Available to Industry
How to cite: 1000.pCCLsin.cPPT.hPGK.Brn2.WPRE was a gift from Malin Parmar (Addgene plasmid # 67294 ; http://n2t.net/addgene:67294 ; RRID:Addgene_67294)
