[The description below was written by a language model from this plasmid's Addgene catalogue record.]
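Description:
1000.pCCLsin.cPPT.hPGK.Brn2.WPRE is a lentiviral transfer plasmid for mammalian expression, built on the pCCL-cppt-PGK-WPRE backbone (about 7 kb without insert). It is propagated in bacteria under ampicillin selection. The bacterial origin of replication and copy number are not stated in the record, and no mammalian selection marker or reporter is listed. The "sin" in the name indicates a self-inactivating design, in which the 3′ LTR lacks its enhancer/promoter activity so that, after reverse transcription, the integrated provirus relies on the internal promoter rather than on LTR-driven transcription. The cPPT (central polypurine tract) is a standard lentiviral element that improves nuclear import of the viral genome and so transduction efficiency.

The payload is the mouse Brn2 coding sequence (Pou3f2, a POU-domain transcription factor), an insert of roughly 1.4 kb cloned between NheI and SalI sites that both remain intact. Expression is driven by the PGK promoter, given as the human form (hPGK) in the plasmid name, which provides constitutive, moderate-level transcription in many mammalian cell types. A WPRE downstream of the insert acts post-transcriptionally to raise transcript stability and expression. No epitope tags or fusion partners are recorded.

The stated purpose is to induce conversion of human fibroblasts into induced neurons (iN). The associated work concerns direct neural conversion using self-regulating and nonintegrating viral vectors. As a transfer vector, it would be packaged into lentiviral particles with separate helper plasmids to deliver Brn2 to target cells. No feature table was provided, so the element layout described here rests on the catalogue fields and the plasmid name.
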