>Addgene plasmid #67294 | 1000.pCCLsin.cPPT.hPGK.Brn2.WPRE | addgene partial sequence | sequence record 119428 | WPRE-R 5'-CATAGCGTAAAAGGAGCAACA-3'
TTTGTAATCCAGAGGTTGATTGTCGACTTATCGATAAGCTTGATATCGAATTCGCCCTTATTCCTAGCTC
ACTGGACGGGCGTCTGCACCCCGTGGTGTGGTGGCGTGTCCCTACTACCCCCATACACATCCTCGGCGCC
CGGCAGAGTCCCTCCGGGAGGGGTCATCCTTTTCTCTTTCTGTCTCCTGTTACAAAACCAAACTCTCACC
ACCTCCTTCTCCAGCTGTAAGCTGTCCGCGAGGGAGGTGATCTCCTGGGCCGAGGGCTTAGGGCATTTGA
GGAAATGGCTCTCCAGAGCCCCCTTGACGCTCACCTCGATGGAGGTCCGCTTTTTCCGTTTGCGCCCTTG
CGCTGCGATCTTGTCTATGCTGGTGGGGCTGCCCGAGGATGAGTCTGCCTCTTCCAACCACTTGTTCAAC
AAAGGCTTCAGCTTGCACATGTTCTTGAAGCTCAGCTGCAGGGCCTCAAACCTGCAGATGGTGGTCTGCG
AGAACACGTTGCCGTACAGGGTGCCAAGCGCCAGCCCCACGTCTGCTTGAGTAAATCCGAGTTTGATCCG
CCTCTGCTTGAATTGCTTGGCGAACTGCTCCAGGTCGTCTGAGGTCGGCGTGTCCTCGTCCGAGTGCGGG
TCGTGGTGCGCGCCTGGGTGGCCCGGTGGGCCTTGTGGGGGAGGTGGCGGGGGCGGTTGCTGGTGTGGGT
GAGAGTGCGGATGCGGGTGGTGGTCTGCATGGTGTGGCTCATC
