>Addgene plasmid #67294 | 1000.pCCLsin.cPPT.hPGK.Brn2.WPRE | addgene partial sequence | sequence record 119430 | biPGK-F  5'-CTGACAATTCCGTGGTGTTGTCGG-3'
CCACCTGGATTCTGCGCGGGACGTCCTTCTGCTACGTCCCTTCGGCCCTCAATCCAGCGGACCTTCCTTC
CCGCGGCCTGCTGCCGGCTCTAGAGCCTCTTCCGCGTCTTCGCCTTCCCGGGTCGAGCTCGGTACCTTTA
AGACCAATGACTTACAAGGCAGCTGTAGATCTTAGCCACTTTTTAAAAGAAAAGGGGGGACTGGAAGGGC
TAATTCACTCCCAACGAAGACAAGATCTGCTTTTTGCTTGTACTGGGTCTCTCTGGTTAGACCAGATCTG
AGCCTGGGAGCTCTCTGGCTAACTAGGGAACCCACTGCTTAAGCCTCAATAAAGCTTGCCTTGAGTGCTT
CAAGTAGTGTGTGCCCGTCTGTTGTGTGACTCTGGTAACTAGAGATCCCTCAGACCCTTTTAGTCAGTGT
GGAAAATCTCTAGCAGTAGTAGTTCATGTCATCTTATTATTCAGTATTTATAACTTGCAAAGAAATGAAT
ATCAGAGAGTGAGAGGAACTTGTTTATTGCAGCTTATAATGGTTACAAATAAAGCAATAGCATCACAAAT
TTCACAAATAAAGCATTTTTTTCACTGCATTCTAGTTGTGGTTTGTCCAAACTCATCAATGTATCTTATC
ATGTCTGGCTCTAGCTATCCCGCCCCTAACTCCGCCCATCCCGCCCCTAACTCCGCCCAGTTCCGCCCAT
TCTCCGCCCCATGGCTGACTAATTTTTTTTATTTATGCAGAGGCCGAGGCCGCCTCGGCCTCTGAGCTAT
